>Addgene plasmid #62001 | NKP90 RFP (787) | addgene partial sequence | sequence record 102653 | mCherry-R 5'-TTGGTCACCTTCAGCTTGG-3'
CCTCGATCTCGAACTCGTGGCCGTTCACGGAGCCCTCCATGCGCACCTTGAAGCGCATGAACTCCTTGAT
GACGTCCTCGGAGGAACGGCCCATGGCCATTCGGATCCCGGGCCCGCGGTACCGTCGACAGTGAATTTCT
TTGCCAGGTTCAGATAACTGAAGGGCCTTTATAAGTAGTTTATATTGTTCAGACCCAAGGTATGCTGAAA
ACATAGTCTGGAGCAAAATAGGAAATAACATCTTTCTAAAGACAGGCTTAGAAGTTCTAATCCAGTAACT
TAAGATGTTCCCTTTGTGTGGTAACAGAGCTGATTGATACCTGGCTGCTAGACCACCATTTACAGGTATA
GCCAAGAAAACAGGGTATAGACCACCAATAACAAGACCAGTCAGTCCACTCCGTGTTATGGTACAGGTTT
CACAATCCAAATCACCTGTATTCAAAGGAAAACTTACAAAACATCTGTAAGTTAAGTCTGTTGTAAGAAA
AGGTATCCCTGCCATTGGTAAGCCAGCAGCTATGCGAGCCTTTGTCACATTCAAGATGCGTCGAAAAAGA
CTGTTTGCTATGAGGCCACAAAGAGCAGCATTTAATCCAACATAAACCGATCCATTTTCAAGTAGATTCC
TTTCTGCTTCTGGAAGCTGGTTAATTTTTCTGGATATATCAACAATTGTTATGTTTTCCTTATTATTGGA
TTTATGATTTTCCATAGATCTGAGTCCGGTAGCGCTAGCTTGGGCTGCAGGTCGAAAGGCCCGGAGATGA
GGAAGAGGAGAACAGCGCGGCAGACGTGCGCTTTTGAAGCGTGCAGAATGCCGG
