[The description below was written by a language model from this plasmid's Addgene catalogue record.]
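Description:
NKP90 RFP (787) is a mammalian expression plasmid built on the pmRFP-N2 backbone, designed to express a human candidate nuclear envelope transmembrane protein as a red fluorescent fusion. The insert is NKP90, also known as Tmem126A (human gene TMEM126A, alias OPA7). It is placed upstream of the backbone-encoded monomeric red fluorescent protein, so that mRFP is fused to the C terminus of the protein. The record lists pgk as the promoter driving expression, which would give constitutive transcription in a broad range of mammalian cell types. The plasmid is propagated in standard E. coli cloning strains as a high-copy construct under kanamycin selection. The record does not describe the origin of replication, polyadenylation signal or any mammalian selection marker. No feature table is provided, and the backbone manufacturer and cloning method are both recorded as unknown.

The stated purpose is mammalian expression of a nuclear envelope transmembrane protein. The construct comes from work on the leukocyte nuclear envelope proteome, which identified novel transmembrane proteins and examined their effects on genome architecture. In that context, the mRFP tag allows the subcellular distribution of the transfected protein to be followed by fluorescence microscopy. This can be used, for example, to test whether it targets the nuclear envelope and to identify expressing cells when assessing the consequences of its overexpression. Because the tag sits at the C terminus, the native N terminus of the protein is left unmodified.
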