Addgene plasmid #62001: NKP90 RFP (787)
Purpose: mammalian expression of nuclear envelope transmembrane protein
Depositing lab: Eric Schirmer. Depositing organization: University of Edinburgh. Publication: The leukocyte nuclear envelope proteome varies with cell activation and contains novel transmembrane proteins that affect genome architecture. Korfali N, Wilkie GS, Swanson SK, Srsen V, Batrakou DG, Fairley EA, Malik P, Zuleger N, Goncharevich A, de Las Heras J, Kelly DA, Kerr AR, Florens L, Schirmer EC. Mol Cell Proteomics. 2010 Dec;9(12):2571-85. doi: 10.1074/mcp.M110.002915. Epub 2010 Aug 6. PubMed 20693407.
Backbone
  Vector backbone: pmRFP-N2
  Backbone manufacturer: unknown
  Vector type: Mammalian Expression
Growth in bacteria
  Bacterial resistance: Kanamycin, 50 μg/mL
  Growth temperature: 37°C
  Growth strain: DH5alpha
  Copy number: High Copy
Gene/Insert
  Gene/Insert name: NKP90 (alt name: Tmem126A)
  Species: H. sapiens (human)
  Entrez Gene: TMEM126A (a.k.a. OPA7)
  Promoter: pgk
  Tag / fusion protein: mRFP (C terminal on backbone)
  Cloning method: Unknown
  Sequencing primers: 5′ unknown; 3′ mRFP1-R
Terms and licenses: Academic/Nonprofit Terms; Industry Terms: Not Available to Industry
How to cite: NKP90 RFP (787) was a gift from Eric Schirmer (Addgene plasmid # 62001 ; http://n2t.net/addgene:62001 ; RRID:Addgene_62001)
